>Addgene plasmid #155353 | pSNAPf-hYTHDF3-N | addgene full sequence | sequence record 315178 | Addgene NGS Result
GTGATGCGGTTTTGGCAGTACATCAATGGGCGTGGATAGCGGTTTGACTCACGGGGATTTCCAAGTCTCC
ACCCCATTGACGTCAATGGGAGTTTGTTTTGGCACCAAAATCAACGGGACTTTCCAAAATGTCGTAACAA
CTCCGCCCCATTGACGCAAATGGGCGGTAGGCGTGTACGGTGGGAGGTCTATATAAGCAGAGCTCTCTGG
CTAACTAGAGAACCCACTGCTTACTGGCTTATCGAAATTAATACGACTCACTATAGGGAGACCCAAGCTT
GGTACCGAGCTCGGATCGTCGCTAGCGATATCGGCGCGCCACCATGTCAGCCACTAGCGTGGATCAGAGA
CCTAAAGGGCAAGGAAATAAAGTTTCAGTACAAAACGGTTCGATTCATCAAAAAGATGCTGTAAATGATG
ATGATTTTGAGCCATACTTAAGTAGCCAGACAAATCAGAGTAACAGCTATCCACCAATGTCAGATCCATA
CATGCCTAGTTACTATGCTCCATCCATTGGATTTCCATATTCTCTTGGGGAAGCAGCGTGGTCCACAGCT
GGAGACCAGCCTATGCCATATCTGACAACCTATGGACAAATGAGTAATGGAGAACATCACTATATACCAG
ATGGTGTATTTAGTCAACCTGGGGCATTAGGAAATACCCCTCCATTTCTTGGTCAACATGGATTTAACTT
TTTTCCTGGTAATGCTGATTTCTCTACATGGGGGACAAGTGGATCTCAGGGACAATCAACACAAAGTTCT
GCTTATAGTAGCAGTTATGGCTATCCACCTAGTTCTCTTGGGAGAGCTATTACTGATGGACAGGCTGGAT
TTGGCAATGATACTTTGAGTAAGGTGCCTGGCATTAGCAGTATTGAGCAAGGCATGACTGGACTGAAAAT
TGGTGGTGACCTGACAGCTGCAGTGACAAAAACTGTAGGTACAGCTTTGAGCAGCAGTGGTATGACTAGC
ATTGCAACCAATAGTGTGCCCCCAGTTAGCAGTGCAGCACCTAAACCAACCTCCTGGGCTGCCATTGCCA
GAAAGCCTGCCAAACCTCAACCGAAACTTAAACCCAAGGGCAATGTGGGAATTGGGGGTTCTGCTGTACC
ACCACCTCCTATAAAACACAACATGAATATTGGAACTTGGGATGAAAAAGGGTCAGTGGTAAAGGCTCCA
CCAACCCAACCAGTTCTGCCACCTCAAACTATAATCCAGCAGCCTCAGCCATTAATTCAACCACCACCAT
TGGTGCAAAGCCAACTGCCTCAACAGCAGCCTCAACCACCACAACCACAGCAGCAACAAGGACCTCAGCC
ACAGGCCCAGCCTCACCAAGTGCAGCCTCAACAGCAGCAGCTGCAGAATCGCTGGGTAGCTCCTCGTAAC
AGGGGAGCAGGCTTCAACCAGAACAATGGAGCGGGCAGTGAAAACTTTGGTTTAGGTGTTGTACCTGTCA
GTGCTTCAGAATTCACCATGGACAAAGACTGCGAAATGAAGCGCACCACCCTGGATAGCCCTCTGGGCAA
GCTGGAACTGTCTGGGTGCGAACAGGGCCTGCACCGTATCATCTTCCTGGGCAAAGGAACATCTGCCGCC
GACGCCGTGGAAGTGCCTGCCCCAGCCGCCGTGCTGGGCGGACCAGAGCCACTGATGCAGGCCACCGCCT
GGCTCAACGCCTACTTTCACCAGCCTGAGGCCATCGAGGAGTTCCCTGTGCCAGCCCTGCACCACCCAGT
GTTCCAGCAGGAGAGCTTTACCCGCCAGGTGCTGTGGAAACTGCTGAAAGTGGTGAAGTTCGGAGAGGTC
ATCAGCTACAGCCACCTGGCCGCCCTGGCCGGCAATCCCGCCGCCACCGCCGCCGTGAAAACCGCCCTGA
GCGGAAATCCCGTGCCCATTCTGATCCCCTGCCACCGGGTGGTGCAGGGCGACCTGGACGTGGGGGGCTA
CGAGGGCGGGCTCGCCGTGAAAGAGTGGCTGCTGGCCCACGAGGGCCACAGACTGGGCAAGCCTGGGCTG
GGTCCTGCAGGCGGATCCGCGTTTAAACTCGAGGTTAATTAATGAGCGGCCGCATAGATAACTGATCCAG
TGTGCTGGAATTAATTCGCTGTCTGCGAGGGCCAGCTGTTGGGGTGAGTACTCCCTCTCAAAAGCGGGCA
TGACTTCTGCGCTAAGATTGTCAGTTTCCAAAAACGAGGAGGATTTGATATTCACCTGGCCCGCGGTGAT
GCCTTTGAGGGTGGCCGCGTCCATCTGGTCAGAAAAGACAATCTTTTTGTTGTCAAGCTTGAGGTGTGGC
AGGCTTGAGATCTGGCCATACACTTGAGTGACAATGACATCCACTTTGCCTTTCTCTCCACAGGTGTCCA
CTCCCAGGTCCAACTGCAGGTCGAGCATGCATCTAGGGCGGCCAATTCCGCCCCTCTCCCCCCCCCCCCT
CYCCCCCCCCCCCCTAACGTTACTGGCCGAAGCCGCTTGGAATAAGGCCGGTGTGCGTTTGTCTATATGT
TATTTTCCACCATATTGCCGTCTTTTGGCAATGTGAGGGCCCGGAAACCTGGCCCTGTCTTCTTGACGAG
CATTCCTAGGGGTCTTTCCCCTCTCGCCAAAGGAATGCAAGGTCTGTTGAATGTCGTGAAGGAAGCAGTT
CCTCTGGAAGCTTCTTGAAGACAAACAACGTCTGTAGCGACCCTTTGCAGGCAGCGGAACCCCCCACCTG
GCGACAGGTGCCTCTGCGGCCAAAAGCCACGTGTATAAGATACACCTGCAAAGGCGGCACAACCCCAGTG
CCACGTTGTGAGTTGGATAGTTGTGGAAAGAGTCAAATGGCTCTCCTCAAGCGTATTCAACAAGGGGCTG
AAGGATGCCCAGAAGGTACCCCATTGTATGGGATCTGATCTGGGGCCTCGGTGCACATGCTTTACATGTG
TTTAGTCGAGGTTAAAAAAACGTCTAGGCCCCCCGAACCACGGGGACGTGGTTTTCCTTTGAAAAACACG
ATGATAAGCTTGCCACAACCCGGGATAATTCCTGCAGCCAATATGGGATCGGCCATTGAACAAGATGGAT
TGCACGCAGGTTCTCCGGCCGCTTGGGTGGAGAGGCTATTCGGCTATGACTGGGCACAACAGACAATCGG
CTGCTCTGATGCCGCCGTGTTCCGGCTGTCAGCGCAGGGGCGCCCGGTTCTTTTTGTCAAGACCGACCTG
TCCGGTGCCCTGAATGAACTGCAGGACGAGGCAGCGCGGCTATCGTGGCTGGCCACGACGGGCGTTCCTT
GCGCAGCTGTGCTCGACGTTGTCACTGAAGCGGGAAGGGACTGGCTGCTATTGGGCGAAGTGCCGGGGCA
GGATCTCCTGTCATCTCACCTTGCTCCTGCCGAGAAAGTATCCATCATGGCTGATGCAATGCGGCGGCTG
CATACGCTTGATCCGGCTACCTGCCCATTCGACCACCAAGCGAAACATCGCATCGAGCGAGCACGTACTC
GGATGGAAGCCGGTCTTGTCGATCAGGATGATCTGGACGAAGAGCATCAGGGGCTCGCGCCAGCCGAACT
GTTCGCCAGGCTCAAGGCGCGCATGCCCGACGGCGATGATCTCGTCGTGACCCATGGCGATGCCTGCTTG
CCGAATATCATGGTGGAAAATGGCCGCTTTTCTGGATTCATCGACTGTGGCCGGCTGGGTGTGGCGGACC
GCTATCAGGACATAGCGTTGGCTACCCGTGATATTGCTGAAGAGCTTGGCGGCGAATGGGCTGACCGCTT
CCTCGTGCTTTACGGTATCGCCGCTCCCGATTCGCAGCGCATCGCCTTCTATCGCCTTCTTGACGAGTTC
TTCTGAGGGGATCAATTCTCTAGATAACTGATCATAATCAGCCATACCACATTTGTAGAGGTTTTACTTG
CTTTAAAAAACCTCCCACACCTCCCCCTGAACCTGAAACATAAAATGAATGCAATTGTTGTTGTTAACTT
GTTTATTGCAGCTTATAATGGTTACAAATAAAGCAATAGCATCACAAATTTCACAAATAAAGCATTTTTT
TCACTGCATTCTAGTTGTGGTTTGTCCAAACTCATCAATGTATCTTAACGCGTCGAGTGCATTCTAGTTG
TGGTTTGTCCAAACTCATCAATGTATCTTATCATGTCTGTATACCGTCGACCTCTAGCTAGAGCTTGGCG
TAATCATGGTCATAGCTGTTTCCTGTGTGAAATTGTTATCCGCTCACAATTCCACACAACATACGAGCCG
GAAGCATAAAGTGTAAAGCCTGGGGTGCCTAATGAGTGAGCTAACTCACATTAATTGCGTTGCGCTCACT
GCCCGCTTTCCAGTCGGGAAACCTGTCGTGCCAGCTGCATTAATGAATCGGCCAACGCGCGGGGAGAGGC
GGTTTGCGTATTGGGCGCTCTTCCGCTTCCTCGCTCACTGACTCGCTGCGCTCGGTCGTTCGGCTGCGGC
GAGCGGTATCAGCTCACTCAAAGGCGGTAATACGGTTATCCACAGAATCAGGGGATAACGCAGGAAAGAA
CATGTGAGCAAAAGGCCAGCAAAAGGCCAGGAACCGTAAAAAGGCCGCGTTGCTGGCGTTTTTCCATAGG
CTCCGCCCCCCTGACGAGCATCACAAAAATCGACGCTCAAGTCAGAGGTGGCGAAACCCGACAGGACTAT
AAAGATACCAGGCGTTTCCCCCTGGAAGCTCCCTCGTGCGCTCTCCTGTTCCGACCCTGCCGCTTACCGG
ATACCTGTCCGCCTTTCTCCCTTCGGGAAGCGTGGCGCTTTCTCATAGCTCACGCTGTAGGTATCTCAGT
TCGGTGTAGGTCGTTCGCTCCAAGCTGGGCTGTGTGCACGAACCCCCCGTTCAGCCCGACCGCTGCGCCT
TATCCGGTAACTATCGTCTTGAGTCCAACCCGGTAAGACACGACTTATCGCCACTGGCAGCAGCCACTGG
TAACAGGATTAGCAGAGCGAGGTATGTAGGCGGTGCTACAGAGTTCTTGAAGTGGTGGCCTAACTACGGC
TACACTAGAAGAACAGTATTTGGTATCTGCGCTCTGCTGAAGCCAGTTACCTTCGGAAAAAGAGTTGGTA
GCTCTTGATCCGGCAAACAAACCACCGCTGGTAGCGGTGGTTTTTTTGTTTGCAAGCAGCAGATTACGCG
CAGAAAAAAAGGATCTCAAGAAGATCCTTTGATCTTTTCTACGGGGTCTGACGCTCAGTGGAACGAAAAC
TCACGTTAAGGGATTTTGGTCATGAGATTATCAAAAAGGATCTTCACCTAGATCCTTTTAAATTAAAAAT
GAAGTTTTAAATCAATCTAAAGTATATATGAGTAAACTTGGTCTGACAGTTACCAATGCTTAATCAGTGA
GGCACCTATCTCAGCGATCTGTCTATTTCGTTCATCCATAGTTGCCTGACTCCCCGTCGTGTAGATAACT
ACGATACGGGAGGGCTTACCATCTGGCCCCAGTGCTGCAATGATACCGCGAGACCCACGCTCACCGGCTC
CAGATTTATCAGCAATAAACCAGCCAGCCGGAAGGGCCGAGCGCAGAAGTGGTCCTGCAACTTTATCCGC
CTCCATCCAGTCTATTAATTGTTGCCGGGAAGCTAGAGTAAGTAGTTCGCCAGTTAATAGTTTGCGCAAC
GTTGTTGCCATTGCTACAGGCATCGTGGTGTCACGCTCGTCGTTTGGTATGGCTTCATTCAGCTCCGGTT
CCCAACGATCAAGGCGAGTTACATGATCCCCCATGTTGTGCAAAAAAGCGGTTAGCTCCTTCGGTCCTCC
GATCGTTGTCAGAAGTAAGTTGGCCGCAGTGTTATCACTCATGGTTATGGCAGCACTGCATAATTCTCTT
ACTGTCATGCCATCCGTAAGATGCTTTTCTGTGACTGGTGAGTACTCAACCAAGTCATTCTGAGAATAGT
GTATGCGGCGACCGAGTTGCTCTTGCCCGGCGTCAATACGGGATAATACCGCGCCACATAGCAGAACTTT
AAAAGTGCTCATCATTGGAAAACGTTCTTCGGGGCGAAAACTCTCAAGGATCTTACCGCTGTTGAGATCC
AGTTCGATGTAACCCACTCGTGCACCCAACTGATCTTCAGCATCTTTTACTTTCACCAGCGTTTCTGGGT
GAGCAAAAACAGGAAGGCAAAATGCCGCAAAAAAGGGAATAAGGGCGACACGGAAATGTTGAATACTCAT
ACTCTTCCTTTTTCAATATTATTGAAGCATTTATCAGGGTTATTGTCTCATGAGCGGATACATATTTGAA
TGTATTTAGAAAAATAAACAAATAGGGGTTCCGCGCACATTTCCCCGAAAAGTGCCACCTGACGTCGACG
GATCGGGAGATCTCCCGATCCCCTATGGTGCACTCTCAGTACAATCTGCTCTGATGCCGCATAGTTAAGC
CAGTATCTGCTCCCTGCTTGTGTGTTGGAGGTCGCTGAGTAGTGCGCGAGCAAAATTTAAGCTACAACAA
GGCAAGGCTTGACCGACAATTGCATGAAGAATCTGCTTAGGGTTAGGCGTTTTGCGCTGCTTCGCGATGT
ACGGGCCAGATATACGCGTTGACATTGATTATTGACTAGTTATTAATAGTAATCAATTACGGGGTCATTA
GTTCATAGCCCATATATGGAGTTCCGCGTTACATAACTTACGGTAAATGGCCCGCCTGGCTGACCGCCCA
ACGACCCCCGCCCATTGACGTCAATAATGACGTATGTTCCCATAGTAACGCCAATAGGGACTTTCCATTG
ACGTCAATGGGTGGAGTATTTACGGTAAACTGCCCACTTGGCAGTACATCAAGTGTATCATATGCCAAGT
ACGCCCCCTATTGACGTCAATGACGGTAAATGGCCCGCCTGGCATTATGCCCAGTACATGACCTTATGGG
ACTTTCCTACTTGGCAGTACATCTACGTATTAGTCATCGCTATTACCATG
Features (pLannotate 1.2.2; 20 found; start..end, strand, type, name):
      1..204     +  promoter       CMV promoter: human cytomegalovirus (CMV) immediate early promoter
    200..233     +  LTR            5' LTR (truncated) (fragment): truncated 5' long terminal repeat (LTR) from HIV-1
    249..267     +  promoter       T7 promoter: promoter for bacteriophage T7 RNA polymerase
    324..1478    +  CDS            YTHDF3 (fragment): YTHD3_HUMAN - Experimental evidence at protein level: Swiss-Prot protein existence level 1. Has some antiviral activity against HIV-1 virus: incorporated into HIV-1 particles in a nucleocapsid-dependent manner and reduces viral infectivity in the next cycle of infection (PubMed:32053707). May interfere with this early step of the viral life cycle by binding to N6-methyladenosine (m6A) modified sites on the HIV-1 RNA genome (PubMed:32053707). From Homo sapiens (Human).
   1488..2033    +  CDS            SNAP-tag®: human O6-alkylguanine-DNA-alkyltransferase variant that forms covalent bonds with benzylguanine derivatives fast-reacting variant, optimized for mammalian expression
   2144..2373    +  intron         chimeric intron: chimera between introns from adenovirus and immunoglobulin heavy chain genes
   2555..3017    +  misc_feature   IRES: internal ribosome entry site (IRES) of the encephalomyocarditis virus (EMCV)
   3053..3856    +  CDS            NeoR/KanR: aminoglycoside phosphotransferase from Tn5; aph(3')-II (or nptII); confers resistance to neomycin, kanamycin, and G418 (Geneticin®)
   3879..3963    +  CDS            large T antigen (fragment): large T antigen from SV40 (simian virus 40)
   3986..4107    +  polyA_signal   SV40 poly(A) signal: SV40 polyadenylation signal
   4118..4169    +  polyA_signal   SV40 poly(A) signal (fragment): SV40 polyadenylation signal
   4233..4249    -  protein_bind   lac operator: The lac repressor binds to the lac operator to inhibit transcription in E. coli. This inhibition can be relieved by adding lactose or isopropyl-β-D-thiogalactopyranoside (IPTG). lac repressor encoded by lacI
   4257..4287    -  promoter       lac promoter: promoter for the E. coli lac operon
   4302..4323    -  protein_bind   CAP binding site: CAP binding activates transcription in the presence of cAMP. E. coli catabolite activator protein
   4336..4428    -  CDS            lacI (fragment): lac repressor; lacI; The lac repressor binds to the lac operator to inhibit transcription in E. coli. This inhibition can be relieved by adding lactose or isopropyl-β-D-thiogalactopyranoside (IPTG).
   4611..5199    -  rep_origin     ori: high-copy-number ColE1/pMB1/pBR322/pUC origin of replication
   5370..6230    -  CDS            AmpR: β-lactamase; bla; confers resistance to ampicillin, carbenicillin, and related antibiotics
   6231..6335    -  promoter       AmpR promoter: bla
   6394..6446    -  misc_feature   bom (fragment): basis of mobility region from pBR322
   6601..6980    +  enhancer       CMV enhancer: human cytomegalovirus immediate early enhancer
