[The description below was written by a language model from this plasmid's Addgene catalogue record and pLannotate feature annotations shown in this document.]
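Description:
pSNAPf-hYTHDF3-N is a mammalian expression plasmid of about 7 kb built on the commercial pSNAPf backbone. It produces an N-terminal fragment of human YTHDF3 (residues 1–385) fused at its C-terminus to the SNAP-tag. It is propagated in E. coli through a high-copy ColE1/pUC-type origin and selected with ampicillin via the β-lactamase gene. Short lac promoter/operator, lacI and bom fragments are backbone remnants with no evident role in the design.

Expression is driven by the CMV immediate-early enhancer and promoter, which span the numbering origin of the circular sequence record. A T7 promoter lies just upstream of the insert and also serves as a sequencing primer site. The YTHDF3 fragment was cloned between AscI and EcoRI sites, both retained, and sits directly upstream of the SNAPf coding sequence. SNAPf is a fast-reacting O6-alkylguanine-DNA-alkyltransferase variant that bonds covalently to benzylguanine derivatives, so the fusion can be labelled with fluorescent or other substrates. Downstream of the fusion are a chimeric intron, an EMCV IRES and the NeoR/KanR gene, followed by SV40 polyadenylation signals. This arrangement places G418 resistance on the same transcript as the tagged protein, so drug selection in mammalian cells is linked to fusion expression. The short annotated matches to an HIV-1 LTR and to SV40 large T antigen are small fragments, probably incidental matches to flanking promoter and polyadenylation sequence.

YTHDF3 is an m6A-binding protein, and the associated publication concerns YTHDF proteins promoting stress granule formation. The record does not describe specific experiments, but the construct suits expressing and labelling the N-terminal portion of YTHDF3 separately from the rest of the protein.
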