Addgene plasmid #155353: pSNAPf-hYTHDF3-N
Purpose: Express human YTHDF3(1-385) with a C-terminal SNAP-tag in mammalian cells
Depositing lab: Xiaowei Zhuang. Depositing organization: Harvard University. Publication: m(6)A-binding YTHDF proteins promote stress granule formation. Fu Y, Zhuang X. Nat Chem Biol. 2020 May 25. pii: 10.1038/s41589-020-0524-y. doi: 10.1038/s41589-020-0524-y. PubMed 32451507.
Backbone
  Vector backbone: pSNAPf
  Backbone manufacturer: New England Biolabs
  Vector type: Mammalian Expression
Growth in bacteria
  Bacterial resistance: Ampicillin, 100 μg/mL
  Growth temperature: 37°C
  Growth strain: DH5alpha
  Copy number: Unknown
Gene/Insert
  Gene/Insert name: YTHDF3(1-385)
  Species: H. sapiens (human)
  GenBank ID: CCDS75747.1
  Promoter: CMV
  Entrez Gene: YTHDF3 (a.k.a. DF3)
  Cloning method: Restriction Enzyme; 5′ cloning site AscI (not destroyed); 3′ cloning site EcoRI (not destroyed)
  Sequencing primers: 5′ T7: TAATACGACTCACTATAG; 3′ pSNAPf-SeqR: GGAGTACTCACCCCAACAGC
Terms and licenses: Academic/Nonprofit Terms; Industry Terms: Not Available to Industry
How to cite: pSNAPf-hYTHDF3-N was a gift from Xiaowei Zhuang (Addgene plasmid # 155353 ; http://n2t.net/addgene:155353 ; RRID:Addgene_155353)
