>Addgene plasmid #155353 | pSNAPf-hYTHDF3-N | depositor partial sequence | sequence record 300670 | Insert sequence
ATGTCAGCCACTAGCGTGGATCAGAGACCTAAAGGGCAAGGAAATAAAGTTTCAGTACAAAACGGTTCGA
TTCATCAAAAAGATGCTGTAAATGATGATGATTTTGAGCCATACTTAAGTAGCCAGACAAATCAGAGTAA
CAGCTATCCACCAATGTCAGATCCATACATGCCTAGTTACTATGCTCCATCCATTGGATTTCCATATTCT
CTTGGGGAAGCAGCGTGGTCCACAGCTGGAGACCAGCCTATGCCATATCTGACAACCTATGGACAAATGA
GTAATGGAGAACATCACTATATACCAGATGGTGTATTTAGTCAACCTGGGGCATTAGGAAATACCCCTCC
ATTTCTTGGTCAACATGGATTTAACTTTTTTCCTGGTAATGCTGATTTCTCTACATGGGGGACAAGTGGA
TCTCAGGGACAATCAACACAAAGTTCTGCTTATAGTAGCAGTTATGGCTATCCACCTAGTTCTCTTGGGA
GAGCTATTACTGATGGACAGGCTGGATTTGGCAATGATACTTTGAGTAAGGTGCCTGGCATTAGCAGTAT
TGAGCAAGGCATGACTGGACTGAAAATTGGTGGTGACCTGACAGCTGCAGTGACAAAAACTGTAGGTACA
GCTTTGAGCAGCAGTGGTATGACTAGCATTGCAACCAATAGTGTGCCCCCAGTTAGCAGTGCAGCACCTA
AACCAACCTCCTGGGCTGCCATTGCCAGAAAGCCTGCCAAACCTCAACCGAAACTTAAACCCAAGGGCAA
TGTGGGAATTGGGGGTTCTGCTGTACCACCACCTCCTATAAAACACAACATGAATATTGGAACTTGGGAT
GAAAAAGGGTCAGTGGTAAAGGCTCCACCAACCCAACCAGTTCTGCCACCTCAAACTATAATCCAGCAGC
CTCAGCCATTAATTCAACCACCACCATTGGTGCAAAGCCAACTGCCTCAACAGCAGCCTCAACCACCACA
ACCACAGCAGCAACAAGGACCTCAGCCACAGGCCCAGCCTCACCAAGTGCAGCCTCAACAGCAGCAGCTG
CAGAATCGCTGGGTAGCTCCTCGTAACAGGGGAGCAGGCTTCAACCAGAACAATGGAGCGGGCAGTGAAA
ACTTTGGTTTAGGTGTTGTACCTGTCAGTGCTTCA
